Addgene plasmid #22491: SFG.CNa22_opt.IRES.eGFP
Depositing lab: Martin Pule. Depositing organization: University College London. Publication: Generation of EBV-specific cytotoxic T cells that are resistant to calcineurin inhibitors for the treatment of posttransplantation lymphoproliferative disease. Brewin J, Mancao C, Straathof K, Karlsson H, Samarasinghe S, Amrolia PJ, Pule M. Blood. 2009 Nov 26;114(23):4792-803. doi: 10.1182/blood-2009-07-228387. Epub 2009 Sep 21. PubMed 19770360.
Backbone
  Vector backbone: SFG
  Backbone size w/o insert (bp): 7678
  Vector type: Retroviral
Growth in bacteria
  Bacterial resistance: Ampicillin, 100 μg/mL
  Growth temperature: 37°C
  Growth strain: DH5alpha
  Copy number: Unknown
Gene/Insert
  Gene/Insert name: Codon optimised Calcineurin A mutant 22 (alt names: CNa22; CNa)
  Species: H. sapiens (human)
  Insert size (bp): 1566
  Mutation: V314R; Y341F
  GenBank ID: GQ463595
  Entrez Gene: PPP3CA (a.k.a. ACCIID, CALN, CALNA, CALNA1, CNA1, DEE91, IECEE, IECEE1, PPP2B)
  Cloning method: Restriction Enzyme; 5′ cloning site XbaI (not destroyed); 3′ cloning site MluI (not destroyed)
  Sequencing primers: 5′ ttacacagtcctgctgaccacc; 3′ caagcggcttcggccagtaac
Terms and licenses: Academic/Nonprofit Terms; Industry Terms: Not Available to Industry
How to cite: SFG.CNa22_opt.IRES.eGFP was a gift from Martin Pule (Addgene plasmid # 22491 ; http://n2t.net/addgene:22491 ; RRID:Addgene_22491)
