[The description below was written by a language model from this plasmid's Addgene catalogue record and pLannotate feature annotations shown in this document.]
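Description:
SFG.CNa22_opt.IRES.eGFP is a gammaretroviral transfer vector built on the SFG backbone, a Moloney murine leukemia virus (MMLV)-derived splicing vector. It is propagated in E. coli through a high-copy ColE1/pUC-type origin and selected with ampicillin via the β-lactamase gene. Short fragments of lacZα, lacI, rop and bom in the annotation are remnants of the bacterial backbone and play no role in the payload. The proviral portion is flanked by MMLV long terminal repeats. No separate internal promoter is annotated, so expression appears to be driven by the 5′ LTR. Downstream of that LTR lie the Ψ packaging signal, a truncated gag region lacking its start codon, and a pol segment carrying the splice acceptor, so the transgene is positioned to be translated from a spliced, env-like transcript. A small env remnant follows the cassette. One short stretch next to the 3′ LTR is annotated as a ΔU3 fragment, but a full LTR is also called there, so the record does not clearly indicate a self-inactivating design.

The payload, cloned between XbaI and MluI sites, is a codon-optimised human calcineurin A (PPP3CA) open reading frame carrying the V314R and Y341F substitutions, designated mutant CNa22. It is followed by an EMCV IRES and EGFP, so both proteins are translated from one bicistronic transcript and fluorescence marks transduced cells. According to the associated publication, the construct was used to make EBV-specific cytotoxic T cells resistant to calcineurin inhibitors, with the aim of treating posttransplantation lymphoproliferative disease in patients under ongoing immunosuppression. The record does not state which inhibitor this particular mutant resists.
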