Features (pLannotate 1.2.2; 21 found; start..end, strand, type, name):
    655..854     +  misc_feature   MMLV Ψ: packaging signal of Moloney murine leukemia virus (MMLV)
    906..994     +  misc_feature   MESV Ψ (fragment): packaging signal of murine embryonic stem cell virus
   1084..1493    +  CDS            gag (truncated) (fragment): truncated Moloney murine leukemia virus (MMLV) gag gene lacking the start codon
   1503..1877    +  misc_feature   pol region: Moloney murine leukemia virus (MMLV) pol region containing the splice acceptor site
   1883..3445    +  CDS            PPP3CA: PP2BA_HUMAN - Also known as CALNA, CNA. Experimental evidence at protein level: Swiss-Prot protein existence level 1. Calcium-dependent, calmodulin-stimulated protein phosphatase which plays an essential role in the transduction of intracellular Ca(2+)-mediated signals (PubMed:15671020, PubMed:18838687, PubMed:19154138, PubMed:23468591). Many of the substrates contain a PxIxIT motif and/or a LxVP motif (PubMed:17498738, PubMed:17502104, PubMed:23468591, PubMed:27974827, PubMed:22343722). In response to increased Ca(2+) levels, dephosphorylates and activates phosphatase SSH1 which results in co
   3502..4062    +  misc_feature   IRES: internal ribosome entry site (IRES) of the encephalomyocarditis virus (EMCV)
   4064..4783    +  CDS            EGFP: the original enhanced GFP (Yang et al., 1996) mammalian codon-optimized
   4788..4885    +  CDS            env (fragment): murine leukemia virus gPr80 envelope polyprotein precursor; env; proteolytically cleaved into gp70SU and p15TM subunits
   4927..5048    +  LTR            3' LTR (ΔU3) (fragment): self-inactivating 3' long terminal repeat (LTR) from Moloney murine leukemia virus
   5049..5518    +  LTR            LTR: long terminal repeat from Moloney murine leukemia virus
   6213..6370    +  CDS            lacZα (fragment): LacZα fragment of β-galactosidase; lacZ fragment
   6376..6475    -  misc_feature   bom (fragment): basis of mobility region from pBR322
   6577..6611    -  CDS            rop (fragment): Rop protein, which maintains plasmids at low copy number; rop
   6708..6812    +  promoter       AmpR promoter: bla
   6813..7673    +  CDS            AmpR: β-lactamase; bla; confers resistance to ampicillin, carbenicillin, and related antibiotics
   7844..8432    +  rep_origin     ori: high-copy-number ColE1/pMB1/pBR322/pUC origin of replication
   8615..8707    +  CDS            lacI (fragment): lac repressor; lacI; The lac repressor binds to the lac operator to inhibit transcription in E. coli. This inhibition can be relieved by adding lactose or isopropyl-β-D-thiogalactopyranoside (IPTG).
   8720..8741    +  protein_bind   CAP binding site: CAP binding activates transcription in the presence of cAMP. E. coli catabolite activator protein
   8756..8786    +  promoter       lac promoter: promoter for the E. coli lac operon
   8794..8810    +  protein_bind   lac operator: The lac repressor binds to the lac operator to inhibit transcription in E. coli. This inhibition can be relieved by adding lactose or isopropyl-β-D-thiogalactopyranoside (IPTG). lac repressor encoded by lacI
   9243..592     +  LTR            LTR (across the origin): long terminal repeat from Moloney murine leukemia virus
>Addgene plasmid #22491 | SFG.CNa22_opt.IRES.eGFP | depositor full sequence | sequence record 10335 | Author sequence
TGAAAGACCCCACCTGTAGGTTTGGCAAGCTAGCTTAAGTAACGCCATTTTGCAAGGCATGGAAAAATAC
ATAACTGAGAATAGAAAAGTTCAGATCAAGGTCAGGAACAGATGGAACAGCTGAATATGGGCCAAACAGG
ATATCTGTGGTAAGCAGTTCCTGCCCCGGCTCAGGGCCAAGAACAGATGGAACAGCTGAATATGGGCCAA
ACAGGATATCTGTGGTAAGCAGTTCCTGCCCCGGCTCAGGGCCAAGAACAGATGGTCCCCAGATGCGGTC
CAGCCCTCAGCAGTTTCTAGAGAACCATCAGATGTTTCCAGGGTGCCCCAAGGACCTGAAATGACCCTGT
GCCTTATTTGAACTAACCAATCAGTTCGCTTCTCGCTTCTGTTCGCGCGCTTATGCTCCCCGAGCTCAAT
AAAAGAGCCCACAACCCCTCACTCGGGGCGCCAGTCCTCCGATTGACTGAGTCGCCCGGGTACCCGTGTA
TCCAATAAACCCTCTTGCAGTTGCATCCGACTTGTGGTCTCGCTGTTCCTTGGGAGGGTCTCCTCTGAGT
GATTGACTACCCGTCAGCGGGGGTCTTTCATTTGGGGGCTCGTCCGGGATCGGGAGACCCCTGCCCAGGG
ACCACCGACCCACCACCGGGAGGTAAGCTGGCCAGCAACTTATCTGTGTCTGTCCGATTGTCTAGTGTCT
ATGACTGATTTTATGCGCCTGCGTCGGTACTAGTTAGCTAACTAGCTCTGTATCTGGCGGACCCGTGGTG
GAACTGACGAGTTCGGAACACCCGGCCGCAACCCTGGGAGACGTCCCAGGGACTTCGGGGGCCGTTTTTG
TGGCCCGACCTGAGTCCTAAAATCCCGATCGTTTAGGACTCTTTGGTGCACCCCCCTTAGAGGAGGGATA
TGTGGTTCTGGTAGGAGACGAGAACCTAAAACAGTTCCCGCCTCCGTCTGAATTTTTGCTTTCGGTTTGG
GACCGAAGCCGCGCCGCGCGTCTTGTCTGCTGCAGCATCGTTCTGTGTTGTCTCTGTCTGACTGTGTTTC
TGTATTTGTCTGAAAATATGGGCCCGGGCTAGCCTGTTACCACTCCCTTAAGTTTGACCTTAGGTCACTG
GAAAGATGTCGAGCGGATCGCTCACAACCAGTCGGTAGATGTCAAGAAGAGACGTTGGGTTACCTTCTGC
TCTGCAGAATGGCCAACCTTTAACGTCGGATGGCCGCGAGACGGCACCTTTAACCGAGACCTCATCACCC
AGGTTAAGATCAAGGTCTTTTCACCTGGCCCGCATGGACACCCAGACCAGGTGGGGTACATCGTGACCTG
GGAAGCCTTGGCTTTTGACCCCCCTCCCTGGGTCAAGCCCTTTGTACACCCTAAGCCTCCGCCTCCTCTT
CCTCCATCCGCCCCGTCTCTCCCCCTTGAACCTCCTCGTTCGACCCCGCCTCGATCCTCCCTTTATCCAG
CCCTCACTCCTTCTCTAGGCGCCCCCATATGGCCATATGAGATCTTATATGGGGCACCCCCGCCCCTTGT
AAACTTCCCTGACCCTGACATGACAAGAGTTACTAACAGCCCCTCTCTCCAAGCTCACTTACAGGCTCTC
TACTTAGTCCAGCACGAAGTCTGGAGACCTCTGGCGGCAGCCTACCAAGAACAACTGGACCGACCGGTGG
TACCTCACCCTTACCGAGTCGGCGACACAGTGTGGGTCCGCCGACACCAGACTAAGAACCTAGAACCTCG
CTGGAAAGGACCTTACACAGTCCTGCTGACCACCCCCACCGCCCTCAAAGTAGACGGCATCGCAGCTTGG
ATACACGCCGCCCACGTGAAGGCTGCCGACCCCGGGGGTGGACCATCCTCTAGACTGCCACCATGAGCGA
GCCCAAGGCCATCGACCCCAAGCTGTCCACCACCGACAGAGTGGTGAAGGCCGTGCCCTTTCCCCCCTCC
CACCGCCTGACCGCCAAGGAGGTGTTCGACAACGATGGCAAGCCCAGAGTGGACATCCTGAAAGCCCACC
TGATGAAGGAGGGCAGACTGGAGGAGAGCGTGGCCCTGCGCATCATCACCGAGGGCGCCAGCATCCTGCG
CCAGGAGAAGAACCTGCTGGATATCGACGCCCCTGTGACCGTGTGCGGCGACATCCACGGACAGTTTTTC
GACCTGATGAAGCTGTTCGAGGTGGGCGGCTCTCCCGCCAACACCAGATACCTGTTCCTGGGCGACTACG
TGGACAGAGGCTACTTCTCTATCGAGTGCGTGCTGTACCTGTGGGCCCTGAAGATCCTGTACCCCAAGAC
CCTGTTCCTGCTGAGAGGCAACCACGAGTGCCGCCACCTGACCGAGTACTTTACCTTCAAGCAGGAGTGC
AAGATCAAGTACAGCGAGCGCGTGTACGATGCCTGCATGGACGCCTTCGACTGTCTGCCCCTGGCCGCTC
TGATGAACCAGCAGTTCCTGTGTGTGCACGGAGGCCTGAGCCCCGAGATCAACACCCTGGACGACATCCG
GAAGCTGGACCGCTTCAAGGAGCCCCCTGCCTATGGCCCCATGTGCGACATCCTGTGGAGCGACCCCCTG
GAGGACTTTGGCAACGAGAAGACCCAGGAGCACTTTACCCACAACACCGTGAGAGGCTGCAGCTACTTCT
ACTCCTACCCTGCTGTGTGCGAGTTCCTGCAGCACAACAACCTGCTGAGCATCCTGAGGGCCCACGAGGC
CCAGGATGCCGGCTACCGCATGTACCGCAAGTCCCAGACCACCGGCTTCCCCTCCCTGATCACCATCTTC
TCTGCCCCCAACTACCTGGACCGGTACAACAACAAAGCCGCTGTGCTGAAGTACGAGAACAACGTGATGA
ACATCCGGCAGTTCAACTGCTCCCCCCACCCCTTCTGGCTGCCCAACTTCATGGACGTGTTCACCTGGTC
CCTGCCCTTTGTGGGCGAGAAGGTGACCGAGATGCTGGTGAACGTGCTGAACATCTGCTCCGACGATGAG
CTGGGCAGCGAGGAGGACGGCTTCGATGGCGCCACCGCTGCCGCCAGAAAGGAGGTGATCCGCAATAAGA
TCAGAGCCATCGGCAAGATGGCCAGAGTGTTCTCCGTGCTGCGCGAGGAGAGCGAGTCCGTGCTGACCCT
GAAGGGCCTGACCCCCACCGGCATGCTGCCCTCCGGCGTGCTGAGCGGAGGCAAGCAGACCCTGCAGAGC
GCCACAGTGGAGGCCATCGAGGCCGATGAGGCCATCAAGGGCTTCTCCCCCCAGCACAAGATCACCAGCT
TCGAGGAGGCCAAGGGCCTGGACCGGATCAACGAGCGGATGCCACCCAGACGGGATGCCATGCCCAGCGA
TGCCAACCTGAACTCCATCAACAAGGCCCTGACCAGCGAGACCAACGGCACCGACAGCAACGGCAGCAAC
TCCTCCAACATCCAGTGAACGCGTACGTCGCGACCGCGGACATGTACAGAGCTCGAGCGGGATCAATTCC
GCCCCCCCCCTAACGTTACTGGCCGAAGCCGCTTGGAATAAGGCCGGTGTGCGTTTGTCTATATGTTATT
TTCCACCATATTGCCGTCTTTTGGCAATGTGAGGGCCCGGAAACCTGGCCCTGTCTTCTTGACGAGCATT
CCTAGGGGTCTTTCCCCTCTCGCCAAAGGAATGCAAGGTCTGTTGAATGTCGTGAAGGAAGCAGTTCCTC
TGGAAGCTTCTTGAAGACAAACAACGTCTGTAGCGACCCTTTGCAGGCAGCGGAACCCCCCACCTGGCGA
CAGGTGCCTCTGCGGCCAAAAGCCACGTGTATAAGATACACCTGCAAAGGCGGCACAACCCCAGTGCCAC
GTTGTGAGTTGGATAGTTGTGGAAAGAGTCAAATGGCTCTCCTCAAGCGTATTCAACAAGGGGCTGAAGG
ATGCCCAGAAGGTACCCCATTGTATGGGATCTGATCTGGGGCCTCGGTGCACATGCTTTACATGTGTTTA
GTCGAGGTTAAAAAACGTCTAGGCCCCCCGAACCACGGGGACGTGGTTTTCCTTTGAAAAACACGATAAT
AATATGGTGAGCAAGGGCGAGGAGCTGTTCACCGGGGTGGTGCCCATCCTGGTCGAGCTGGACGGCGACG
TAAACGGCCACAAGTTCAGCGTGTCCGGCGAGGGCGAGGGCGATGCCACCTACGGCAAGCTGACCCTGAA
GTTCATCTGCACCACCGGCAAGCTGCCCGTGCCCTGGCCCACCCTCGTGACCACCCTGACCTACGGCGTG
CAGTGCTTCAGCCGCTACCCCGACCACATGAAGCAGCACGACTTCTTCAAGTCCGCCATGCCCGAAGGCT
ACGTCCAGGAGCGCACCATCTTCTTCAAGGACGACGGCAACTACAAGACCCGCGCCGAGGTGAAGTTCGA
GGGCGACACCCTGGTGAACCGCATCGAGCTGAAGGGCATCGACTTCAAGGAGGACGGCAACATCCTGGGG
CACAAGCTGGAGTACAACTACAACAGCCACAACGTCTATATCATGGCCGACAAGCAGAAGAACGGCATCA
AGGTGAACTTCAAGATCCGCCACAACATCGAGGACGGCAGCGTGCAGCTCGCCGACCACTACCAGCAGAA
CACCCCCATCGGCGACGGCCCCGTGCTGCTGCCCGACAACCACTACCTGAGCACCCAGTCCGCCCTGAGC
AAAGACCCCAACGAGAAGCGCGATCACATGGTCCTGCTGGAGTTCGTGACCGCCGCCGGGATCACTCTCG
GCATGGACGAGCTGTACAAGTAATCCGGATTAGTCCAATTTGTTAAAGACAGGATATCAGTGGTCCAGGC
TCTAGTTTTGACTCAACAATATCACCAGCTGAAGCCTATAGAGTACGAGCCATAGATAAAATAAAAGATT
TTATTTAGTCTCCAGAAAAAGGGGGGAATGAAAGACCCCACCTGTAGGTTTGGCAAGCTAGCTTAAGTAA
CGCCATTTTGCAAGGCATGGAAAAATACATAACTGAGAATAGAGAAGTTCAGATCAAGGTCAGGAACAGA
TGGAACAGCTGAATATGGGCCAAACAGGATATCTGTGGTAAGCAGTTCCTGCCCCGGCTCAGGGCCAAGA
ACAGATGGAACAGCTGAATATGGGCCAAACAGGATATCTGTGGTAAGCAGTTCCTGCCCCGGCTCAGGGC
CAAGAACAGATGGTCCCCAGATGCGGTCCAGCCCTCAGCAGTTTCTAGAGAACCATCAGATGTTTCCAGG
GTGCCCCAAGGACCTGAAATGACCCTGTGCCTTATTTGAACTAACCAATCAGTTCGCTTCTCGCTTCTGT
TCGCGCGCTTCTGCTCCCCGAGCTCAATAAAAGAGCCCACAACCCCTCACTCGGGGCGCCAGTCCTCCGA
TTGACTGAGTCGCCCGGGTACCCGTGTATCCAATAAACCCTCTTGCAGTTGCATCCGACTTGTGGTCTCG
CTGTTCCTTGGGAGGGTCTCCTCTGAGTGATTGACTACCCGTCAGCGGGGGTCTTTCACACATGCAGCAT
GTATCAAAATTAATTTGGTTTTTTTTCTTAAGTATTTACATTAAATGGCCATAGTACTTAAAGTTACATT
GGCTTCCTTGAAATAAACATGGAGTATTCAGAATGTGTCATAAATATTTCTAATTTTAAGATAGTATCTC
CATTGGCTTTCTACTTTTTCTTTTATTTTTTTTTGTCCTCTGTCTTCCATTTGTTGTTGTTGTTGTTTGT
TTGTTTGTTTGTTGGTTGGTTGGTTAATTTTTTTTTAAAGATCCTACACTATAGTTCAAGCTAGACTATT
AGCTACTCTGTAACCCAGGGTGACCTTGAAGTCATGGGTAGCCTGCTGTTTTAGCCTTCCCACATCTAAG
ATTACAGGTATGAGCTATCATTTTTGGTATATTGATTGATTGATTGATTGATGTGTGTGTGTGTGATTGT
GTTTGTGTGTGTGACTGTGAAAATGTGTGTATGGGTGTGTGTGAATGTGTGTATGTATGTGTGTGTGTGA
GTGTGTGTGTGTGTGTGTGCATGTGTGTGTGTGTGACTGTGTCTATGTGTATGACTGTGTGTGTGTGTGT
GTGTGTGTGTGTGTGTGTGTGTGTGTGTGTGTTGTGAAAAAATATTCTATGGTAGTGAGAGCCAACGCTC
CGGCTCAGGTGTCAGGTTGGTTTTTGAGACAGAGTCTTTCACTTAGCTTGGAATTCACTGGCCGTCGTTT
TACAACGTCGTGACTGGGAAAACCCTGGCGTTACCCAACTTAATCGCCTTGCAGCACATCCCCCTTTCGC
CAGCTGGCGTAATAGCGAAGAGGCCCGCACCGATCGCCCTTCCCAACAGTTGCGCAGCCTGAATGGCGAA
TGGCGCCTGATGCGGTATTTTCTCCTTACGCATCTGTGCGGTATTTCACACCGCATATGGTGCACTCTCA
GTACAATCTGCTCTGATGCCGCATAGTTAAGCCAGCCCCGACACCCGCCAACACCCGCTGACGCGCCCTG
ACGGGCTTGTCTGCTCCCGGCATCCGCTTACAGACAAGCTGTGACCGTCTCCGGGAGCTGCATGTGTCAG
AGGTTTTCACCGTCATCACCGAAACGCGCGATGACGAAAGGGCCTCGTGATACGCCTATTTTTATAGGTT
AATGTCATGATAATAATGGTTTCTTAGACGTCAGGTGGCACTTTTCGGGGAAATGTGCGCGGAACCCCTA
TTTGTTTATTTTTCTAAATACATTCAAATATGTATCCGCTCATGAGACAATAACCCTGATAAATGCTTCA
ATAATATTGAAAAAGGAAGAGTATGAGTATTCAACATTTCCGTGTCGCCCTTATTCCCTTTTTTGCGGCA
TTTTGCCTTCCTGTTTTTGCTCACCCAGAAACGCTGGTGAAAGTAAAAGATGCTGAAGATCAGTTGGGTG
CACGAGTGGGTTACATCGAACTGGATCTCAACAGCGGTAAGATCCTTGAGAGTTTTCGCCCCGAAGAACG
TTTTCCAATGATGAGCACTTTTAAAGTTCTGCTATGTGGCGCGGTATTATCCCGTATTGACGCCGGGCAA
GAGCAACTCGGTCGCCGCATACACTATTCTCAGAATGACTTGGTTGAGTACTCACCAGTCACAGAAAAGC
ATCTTACGGATGGCATGACAGTAAGAGAATTATGCAGTGCTGCCATAACCATGAGTGATAACACTGCGGC
CAACTTACTTCTGACAACGATCGGAGGACCGAAGGAGCTAACCGCTTTTTTGCACAACATGGGGGATCAT
GTAACTCGCCTTGATCGTTGGGAACCGGAGCTGAATGAAGCCATACCAAACGACGAGCGTGACACCACGA
TGCCTGTAGCAATGGCAACAACGTTGCGCAAACTATTAACTGGCGAACTACTTACTCTAGCTTCCCGGCA
ACAATTAATAGACTGGATGGAGGCGGATAAAGTTGCAGGACCACTTCTGCGCTCGGCCCTTCCGGCTGGC
TGGTTTATTGCTGATAAATCTGGAGCCGGTGAGCGTGGGTCTCGCGGTATCATTGCAGCACTGGGGCCAG
ATGGTAAGCCCTCCCGTATCGTAGTTATCTACACGACGGGGAGTCAGGCAACTATGGATGAACGAAATAG
ACAGATCGCTGAGATAGGTGCCTCACTGATTAAGCATTGGTAACTGTCAGACCAAGTTTACTCATATATA
CTTTAGATTGATTTAAAACTTCATTTTTAATTTAAAAGGATCTAGGTGAAGATCCTTTTTGATAATCTCA
TGACCAAAATCCCTTAACGTGAGTTTTCGTTCCACTGAGCGTCAGACCCCGTAGAAAAGATCAAAGGATC
TTCTTGAGATCCTTTTTTTCTGCGCGTAATCTGCTGCTTGCAAACAAAAAAACCACCGCTACCAGCGGTG
GTTTGTTTGCCGGATCAAGAGCTACCAACTCTTTTTCCGAAGGTAACTGGCTTCAGCAGAGCGCAGATAC
CAAATACTGTCCTTCTAGTGTAGCCGTAGTTAGGCCACCACTTCAAGAACTCTGTAGCACCGCCTACATA
CCTCGCTCTGCTAATCCTGTTACCAGTGGCTGCTGCCAGTGGCGATAAGTCGTGTCTTACCGGGTTGGAC
TCAAGACGATAGTTACCGGATAAGGCGCAGCGGTCGGGCTGAACGGGGGGTTCGTGCACACAGCCCAGCT
TGGAGCGAACGACCTACACCGAACTGAGATACCTACAGCGTGAGCATTGAGAAAGCGCCACGCTTCCCGA
AGGGAGAAAGGCGGACAGGTATCCGGTAAGCGGCAGGGTCGGAACAGGAGAGCGCACGAGGGAGCTTCCA
GGGGGAAACGCCTGGTATCTTTATAGTCCTGTCGGGTTTCGCCACCTCTGACTTGAGCGTCGATTTTTGT
GATGCTCGTCAGGGGGGCGGAGCCTATGGAAAAACGCCAGCAACGCGGCCTTTTTACGGTTCCTGGCCTT
TTGCTGGCCTTTTGCTCACATGTTCTTTCCTGCGTTATCCCCTGATTCTGTGGATAACCGTATTACCGCC
TTTGAGTGAGCTGATACCGCTCGCCGCAGCCGAACGACCGAGCGCAGCGAGTCAGTGAGCGAGGAAGCGG
AAGAGCGCCCAATACGCAAACCGCCTCTCCCCGCGCGTTGGCCGATTCATTAATGCAGCTGGCACGACAG
GTTTCCCGACTGGAAAGCGGGCAGTGAGCGCAACGCAATTAATGTGAGTTAGCTCACTCATTAGGCACCC
CAGGCTTTACACTTTATGCTTCCGGCTCGTATGTTGTGTGGAATTGTGAGCGGATAACAATTTCACACAG
GAAACAGCTATGACCATGATTACGCCAAGCTTTGCTCTTAGGAGTTTCCTAATACATCCCAAACTCAAAT
ATATAAAGCATTTGACTTGTTCTATGCCCTAGGGGGCGGGGGGAAGCTAAGCCAGCTTTTTTTAACATTT
AAAATGTTAATTCCATTTTAAATGCACAGATGTTTTTATTTCATAAGGGTTTCAATGTGCATGAATGCTG
CAATATTCCTGTTACCAAAGCTAGTATAAATAAAAATAGATAAACGTGGAAATTACTTAGAGTTTCTGTC
ATTAACGTTTCCTTCCTCAGTTGACAACATAAATGCGCTGCTGAGCAAGCCAGTTTGCATCTGTCAGGAT
CAATTTCCCATTATGCCAGTCATATTAATTACTAGTCAATTAGTTGATTTTTATTTTTGACATATACATG
TGAA
