>Addgene plasmid #22491 | SFG.CNa22_opt.IRES.eGFP | addgene partial sequence | sequence record 28260 | 22491 with pBMN-5
CATNNGGCCATATGAGATCTTATATGGGGCACCCCCGCCCCTTGTAAACTTCCCTGACCCTGACATGACA
AGAGTTACTAACAGCCCCTCTCTCCAAGCTCACTTACAGGCTCTCTACTTAGTCCAGCACGAAGTCTGGA
GACCTCTGGCGGCAGCCTACCAAGAACAACTGGACCGACCGGTGGTACCTCACCCTTACCGAGTCGGCGA
CACAGTGTGGGTCCGCCGACACCAGACTAAGAACCTAGAACCTCGCTGGAAAGGACCTTACACAGTCCTG
CTGACCACCCCCACCGCCCTCAAAGTAGACGGCATCGCAGCTTGGATACACGCCGCCCACGTGAAGGCTG
CCGACCCCGGGGGTGGACCATCCTCTAGACTGCCACCATGAGCGAGCCCAAGGCCATCGACCCCAAGCTG
TCCACCACCGACAGAGTGGTGAAGGCCGTGCCCTTTCCCCCCTCCCACCGCCTGACCGCCAAGGAGGTGT
TCGACAACGATGGCAAGCCCAGAGTGGACATCCTGAAAGCCCACCTGATGAAGGAGGGCAGACTGGAGGA
GAGCGTGGCCCTGCGCATCATCACCGAGGGCGCCAGCATCCTGCGCCAGGAGAAGAACCTGCTGGATATC
GACGCCCCTGTGACCGTGTGCGGGGACATCCACGGANAGGTTTTTTTTNCTGATNATGANGTTGTTGANG
GGGGCG
